>Addgene plasmid #49955 | JA1229 | depositor partial sequence | sequence record 74486 | TALE sequence
ATGGTGGACTTGAGGACACTCGGTTATTCGCAACAGCAACAGGAGAAAATCAAGCCTAAGGTCAGGAGCA
CCGTCGCGCAACACCACGAGGCGCTTGTGGGGCATGGCTTCACTCATGCGCATATTGTCGCGCTTTCACA
GCACCCTGCGGCGCTTGGGACGGTGGCTGTCAAATACCAAGATATGATTGCGGCCCTGCCCGAAGCCACG
CACGAGGCAATTGTAGGGGTCGGTAAACAGTGGTCGGGAGCGCGAGCACTTGAGGCGCTGCTGACTGTGG
CGGGTGAGCTTAGGGGGCCTCCGCTCCAGCTCGACACCGGGCAGCTGCTGAAGATCGCGAAGAGAGGGGG
AGTAACAGCGGTAGAGGCAGTGCACGCCTGGCGCAATGCGCTCACCGGGGCCCCCTTGAACCTGACCCCA
GACCAGGTAGTCGCAATCGCGTCAAACGGAGGGGGAAAGCAAGCCCTGGAAACCGTGCAAAGGTTGTTGC
CGGTCCTTTGTCAAGACCACGGCCTTACACCGGAGCAAGTCGTGGCCATTGCATCCCACGACGGTGGCAA
ACAGGCTCTTGAGACGGTTCAGAGACTTCTCCCAGTTCTCTGTCAAGCCCACGGGCTGACTCCCGATCAA
GTTGTAGCGATTGCGTCCAACGGTGGAGGGAAACAAGCATTGGAGACTGTCCAACGGCTCCTTCCCGTGT
TGTGTCAAGCCCACGGTTTGACGCCTGCACAAGTGGTCGCCATCGCCTCGAATGGCGGCGGTAAGCAGGC
GCTGGAAACAGTACAGCGCCTGCTGCCTGTACTGTGCCAGGATCATGGACTGACCCCAGACCAGGTAGTC
GCAATCGCGTCGAACATTGGGGGAAAGCAAGCCCTGGAAACCGTGCAAAGGTTGTTGCCGGTCCTTTGTC
AAGACCACGGCCTTACACCGGAGCAAGTCGTGGCCATTGCAAGCAATGGGGGTGGCAAACAGGCTCTTGA
GACGGTTCAGAGACTTCTCCCAGTTCTCTGTCAAGCCCACGGGCTGACTCCCGATCAAGTTGTAGCGATT
GCGTCCAACGGTGGAGGGAAACAAGCATTGGAGACTGTCCAACGGCTCCTTCCCGTGTTGTGTCAAGCCC
ACGGTTTGACGCCTGCACAAGTGGTCGCCATCGCCTCGAATGGCGGCGGTAAGCAGGCGCTGGAAACAGT
ACAGCGCCTGCTGCCTGTACTGTGCCAGGATCATGGACTGACCCCAGACCAGGTAGTCGCAATCGCGAAC
AATAATGGGGGAAAGCAAGCCCTGGAAACCGTGCAAAGGTTGTTGCCGGTCCTTTGTCAAGACCACGGCC
TTACACCGGAGCAAGTCGTGGCCATTGCAAGCAATGGGGGTGGCAAACAGGCTCTTGAGACGGTTCAGAG
ACTTCTCCCAGTTCTCTGTCAAGCCCACGGGCTGACTCCCGATCAAGTTGTAGCGATTGCGAATAACAAT
GGAGGGAAACAAGCATTGGAGACTGTCCAACGGCTCCTTCCCGTGTTGTGTCAAGCCCACGGTTTGACGC
CTGCACAAGTGGTCGCCATCGCCTCGAATGGCGGCGGTAAGCAGGCGCTGGAAACAGTACAGCGCCTGCT
GCCTGTACTGTGCCAGGATCATGGACTGACCCCAGACCAGGTAGTCGCAATCGCGTCGAACATTGGGGGA
AAGCAAGCCCTGGAAACCGTGCAAAGGTTGTTGCCGGTCCTTTGTCAAGACCACGGCCTTACACCGGAGC
AAGTCGTGGCCATTGCAAGCAACATCGGTGGCAAACAGGCTCTTGAGACGGTTCAGAGACTTCTCCCAGT
TCTCTGTCAAGCCCACGGGCTGACTCCCGATCAAGTTGTAGCGATTGCGTCCAACGGTGGAGGGAAACAA
GCATTGGAGACTGTCCAACGGCTCCTTCCCGTGTTGTGTCAAGCCCACGGTTTGACGCCTGCACAAGTGG
TCGCCATCGCCTCCAATATTGGCGGTAAGCAGGCGCTGGAAACAGTACAGCGCCTGCTGCCTGTACTGTG
CCAGGATCATGGACTGACCCCAGACCAGGTAGTCGCAATCGCGTCGAACATTGGGGGAAAGCAAGCCCTG
GAAACCGTGCAAAGGTTGTTGCCGGTCCTTTGTCAAGACCACGGCCTTACACCGGAGCAAGTCGTGGCCA
TTGCAAATAATAACGGTGGCAAACAGGCTCTTGAGACGGTTCAGAGACTTCTCCCAGTTCTCTGTCAAGC
CCACGGGCTGACACCCGAACAGGTGGTCGCCATTGCTTCTAACATCGGAGGACGGCCAGCCTTGGAG
