>Addgene plasmid #49955 | JA1229 | addgene partial sequence | sequence record 75989 | EF1a-F 5'-TCAAGCCTCAGACAGTGGTTC-3'
AGCGGCCGCCACCATGGCCCCCAAGAAGAAGAGGAAGGTGGGCATTCACCGCGGGGTACCTATGGTGGAC
TTGAGGACACTCGGTTATTCGCAACAGCAACAGGAGAAAATCAAGCCTAAGGTCAGGAGCACCGTCGCGC
AACACCACGAGGCGCTTGTGGGGCATGGCTTCACTCATGCGCATATTGTCGCGCTTTCACAGCACCCTGC
GGCGCTTGGGACGGTGGCTGTCAAATACCAAGATATGATTGCGGCCCTGCCCGAAGCCACGCACGAGGCA
ATTGTAGGGGTCGGTAAACAGTGGTCGGGAGCGCGAGCACTTGAGGCGCTGCTGACTGTGGCGGGTGAGC
TTAGGGGGCCTCCGCTCCAGCTCGACACCGGGCAGCTGCTGAAGATCGCGAAGAGAGGGGGAGTAACAGC
GGTAGAGGCAGTGCACGCCTGGCGCAATGCGCTCACCGGGGCCCCCTTGAACCTGACCCCAGACCAGGTA
GTCGCAATCGCGTCAAACGGAGGGGGAAAGCAAGCCCTGGAAACCGTGCAAAGGTTGTTGCCGGTCCTTT
GTCAAGACCACGGCCTTACACCGGAGCAAGTCGTGGCCATTGCATCCCACGACGGTGGCAAACAGGCTCT
TGAGACGGTTCAGAGACTTCTCCCAGTTCTCTGTCAAGCCCACGGGCTGACTCCCGATCAAGTTGTAGCG
ATTGCGTCCAACGGTGGAGGGAAACAAGCATTGGAGACTGTCCAACGGCTCCTTCCCGTGTTGTGTCAAG
CCCACGGTTTGACGCCTGCACAAGTGGTCGCCATCGCCTCGAATGGCGGCGGTAAGCAGGCGCTGGAAAC
AGTACAGCGCCTGCTGCCTGTACTGTGCCA
