[The description below was written by a language model from this plasmid's Addgene catalogue record.]
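Description:
JA1229 is a mammalian expression plasmid encoding a programmable TALE-TET1 fusion protein, built in the pJFA344C7 backbone, a TALE-TET1CD acceptor vector. It is catalogued under the TALEN vector type, although the effector fused to the TALE array is not a nuclease but the catalytic domain of TET1 (TET1CD). The plasmid is propagated in E. coli under ampicillin selection. The record does not state the origin of replication or copy number, and no feature table is available to confirm other backbone elements such as a polyadenylation signal, nuclear localisation signal or epitope tags.

The insert, designated Tet1CD HB-2, is a TALE repeat array engineered to recognise a specific site (site #2) in the human beta-globin (HBB) gene. It was introduced by restriction cloning at BsmBI sites, a type IIS enzyme commonly used to drop assembled repeat arrays in frame into a TALE scaffold; whether the sites survive cloning is not recorded. Expression of the fusion is driven by the EF1a promoter, a strong constitutive promoter active in a broad range of mammalian cells. Once expressed, the TALE domain directs the protein to its HBB target sequence, where the tethered TET1 catalytic domain oxidises 5-methylcytosine and thereby promotes demethylation of nearby CpGs.

The construct is intended for targeted epigenome editing: locus-specific removal of DNA methylation at HBB in human cells, allowing the effect of CpG methylation on endogenous gene expression to be tested and, potentially, the gene to be activated.
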