Addgene plasmid #49955: JA1229
Purpose: Expresses a TALE-TET1CD (catalytic domain of TET1) fusion protein engineered to bind a site in the human beta-globin (HBB) gene and demethylate CpGs adjacent to the binding site
Depositing lab: Keith Joung. Depositing organization: Massachusetts General Hospital. Publication: Targeted DNA demethylation and activation of endogenous genes using programmable TALE-TET1 fusion proteins. Maeder ML, Angstman JF, Richardson ME, Linder SJ, Cascio VM, Tsai SQ, Ho QH, Sander JD, Reyon D, Bernstein BE, Costello JF, Wilkinson MF, Joung JK. Nat Biotechnol. 2013 Oct 9. doi: 10.1038/nbt.2726. PubMed 24108092.
Backbone
  Vector backbone: pJFA344C7
  Backbone manufacturer: Joung lab (Addgene plasmid #49236)
  Vector type: TALEN
Growth in bacteria
  Bacterial resistance: Ampicillin, 100 μg/mL
  Growth temperature: 37°C
  Growth strain: XL1 Blue
  Copy number: Unknown
Gene/Insert
  Gene/Insert name: Tet1CD HB-2 (alt names: HB-2; human beta-globin (HBB) site #2)
  Species: H. sapiens (human)
  Entrez Gene: HBB (a.k.a. CD113t-C, ECYT6, beta-globin)
  Promoter: EF1a
  Cloning method: Restriction Enzyme; 5′ cloning site BsmBI (unknown if destroyed); 3′ cloning site BsmBI (unknown if destroyed)
  Sequencing primers: 5′ EF1a-F 5'-TCAAGCCTCAGACAGTGGTTC-3'; 3′ OJA199 5'-CACCATCACAGCAGTTGG-3'
Terms and licenses: Academic/Nonprofit Terms; Industry Terms: Not Available to Industry
Depositor comments: TALE target site is: TTCTTATTTGTGTAATAAGA. See Supplementary Figure 13 of associated publication for amino acid sequences of backbone and TALE repeat array.
How to cite: JA1229 was a gift from Keith Joung (Addgene plasmid # 49955 ; http://n2t.net/addgene:49955 ; RRID:Addgene_49955)
